Addgene plasmid #171833: pCAG-WIPI2dI92E-cs-TEV-STREP
Purpose: Mammalian expression of human WIPI2d I92E with C-terminal Strep
Depositing lab: James Hurley. Depositing organization: University of California, Berkeley. Publication: Structural basis for membrane recruitment of ATG16L1 by WIPI2 in autophagy. Strong LM, Chang C, Riley JF, Boecker CA, Flower TG, Buffalo CZ, Ren X, Stavoe AK, Holzbaur EL, Hurley JH. Elife. 2021 Sep 10;10. pii: 70372. doi: 10.7554/eLife.70372. PubMed 34505572.
Backbone
  Vector backbone: pCAG
  Vector type: Mammalian Expression
Growth in bacteria
  Bacterial resistance: Ampicillin, 100 μg/mL
  Growth temperature: 37°C
  Growth strain: DH5alpha
  Copy number: High Copy
Gene/Insert
  Gene/Insert name: WIPI2d
  Species: H. sapiens (human)
  Mutation: I92E
  Entrez Gene: WIPI2 (a.k.a. ATG18B, Atg21, CGI-50, IDDSSA, WIPI-2)
  Tag / fusion protein: Strep (C terminal on insert)
  Cloning method: Restriction Enzyme; 5′ cloning site Unknown (unknown if destroyed); 3′ cloning site Unknown (unknown if destroyed)
Terms and licenses: Academic/Nonprofit Terms; Industry Terms: Not Available to Industry
How to cite: pCAG-WIPI2dI92E-cs-TEV-STREP was a gift from James Hurley (Addgene plasmid # 171833 ; http://n2t.net/addgene:171833 ; RRID:Addgene_171833)
