[The description below was written by a language model from this plasmid's Addgene catalogue record and pLannotate feature annotations shown in this document.]
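Description:
pCAG-WIPI2dI92E-cs-TEV-STREP is a 6,256 nt mammalian expression plasmid built on the pCAG backbone for producing the human autophagy protein WIPI2, isoform d, carrying an I92E point mutation. It is propagated in E. coli as a high-copy plasmid through a ColE1/pUC-type origin and selected with ampicillin via the β-lactamase gene and its native promoter. No mammalian selection marker is annotated, so the plasmid appears suited to transient transfection. An SV40 origin of replication is present, which can support episomal amplification in cells expressing SV40 large T antigen. Remnants of lac regulatory sequences and an SV40 poly(A) signal are also carried over from the backbone.

Expression is driven by the CAG arrangement. The annotation shows a CMV immediate-early enhancer followed by the chimeric chicken β-actin/rabbit β-globin intron, with the unannotated gap between them presumably holding the chicken β-actin promoter. The transcript is terminated by the rabbit β-globin polyadenylation signal. The short HBB fragments flagged on either side of the insert are most likely β-globin exon remnants of this cassette rather than coding parts of the product. The WIPI2 open reading frame was matched by the annotation tool to the rat orthologue, but the catalogue entry records it as human. It is followed in frame by a TEV protease cleavage site and Strep-tag sequences, annotated as Twin-Strep and Strep-Tag II fragments. This allows affinity capture on Strep-Tactin and removal of the tag by TEV cleavage.

WIPI2 binds phosphatidylinositol 3-phosphate at forming autophagosomes. The associated study concerns WIPI2-mediated membrane recruitment of ATG16L1, so this mutant was likely made to probe that mechanism, although the record does not state the specific effect of I92E.
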