Features (pLannotate 1.2.2; 20 found; start..end, strand, type, name):
    273..1133    -  CDS            AmpR: β-lactamase; bla; confers resistance to ampicillin, carbenicillin, and related antibiotics
   1134..1238    -  promoter       AmpR promoter: bla
   1269..1648    +  enhancer       CMV enhancer: human cytomegalovirus immediate early enhancer
   1928..2944    +  intron         chimeric intron: chimera between introns from chicken β-actin and rabbit β-globin
   2942..2998    +  CDS            HBB (fragment): HBB_LEPEU - Experimental evidence at protein level: Swiss-Prot protein existence level 1. Involved in oxygen transport from the lung to the various peripheral tissues. From Lepus europaeus (European hare).
   3024..4298    +  CDS            Wipi2: WIPI2_RAT - Experimental evidence at protein level: Swiss-Prot protein existence level 1. Component of the autophagy machinery that controls the major intracellular degradation process by which cytoplasmic materials are packaged into autophagosomes and delivered to lysosomes for degradation. Involved in an early step of the formation of preautophagosomal structures. Binds and is activated by phosphatidylinositol 3-phosphate (PtdIns3P) forming on membranes of the endoplasmic reticulum upon activation of the upstream ULK1 and PI3 kinases. Mediates ER-isolation membranes contacts by interacting w
   4305..4324    +  CDS            TEV site (fragment): tobacco etch virus (TEV) protease recognition and cleavage site
   4347..4364    +  CDS            Twin-Strep-tag (fragment): two Strep-Tag®II moieties connected by a linker for enhanced binding to Strep-Tactin®, an engineered form of streptavidin (Schmidt et al., 2013)
   4401..4423    +  CDS            Strep-Tag II (fragment): peptide that binds Strep-Tactin®, an engineered form of streptavidin
   4459..4536    +  CDS            HBB (fragment): HBB_PONPY - Experimental evidence at transcript level: Swiss-Prot protein existence level 2. Involved in oxygen transport from the lung to the various peripheral tissues. From Pongo pygmaeus (Bornean orangutan).
   4607..4662    +  polyA_signal   β-globin poly(A) signal: rabbit β-globin polyadenylation signal (Gil and Proudfoot, 1987)
   5047..5063    -  protein_bind   lac operator: The lac repressor binds to the lac operator to inhibit transcription in E. coli. This inhibition can be relieved by adding lactose or isopropyl-β-D-thiogalactopyranoside (IPTG). lac repressor encoded by lacI
   5071..5101    -  promoter       lac promoter: promoter for the E. coli lac operon
   5116..5137    -  protein_bind   CAP binding site: CAP binding activates transcription in the presence of cAMP. E. coli catabolite activator protein
   5150..5189    -  CDS            lacI (fragment): lac repressor; lacI; The lac repressor binds to the lac operator to inhibit transcription in E. coli. This inhibition can be relieved by adding lactose or isopropyl-β-D-thiogalactopyranoside (IPTG).
   5196..5218    +  promoter       SV40 promoter (fragment): SV40 enhancer and early promoter
   5242..5377    +  rep_origin     SV40 ori: SV40 origin of replication
   5397..5531    +  polyA_signal   SV40 poly(A) signal: SV40 polyadenylation signal
   5533..5587    -  CDS            lacI (fragment): lac repressor; lacI; The lac repressor binds to the lac operator to inhibit transcription in E. coli. This inhibition can be relieved by adding lactose or isopropyl-β-D-thiogalactopyranoside (IPTG).
   5770..102     -  rep_origin     ori (across the origin): high-copy-number ColE1/pMB1/pBR322/pUC origin of replication
>Addgene plasmid #171833 | pCAG-WIPI2dI92E-cs-TEV-STREP | addgene full sequence | sequence record 340768 | Addgene NGS Result
AAAAGAGTTGGTAGCTCTTGATCCGGCAAACAAACCACCGCTGGTAGCGGTGGTTTTTTTGTTTGCAAGC
AGCAGATTACGCGCAGAAAAAAAGGATCTCAAGAAGATCCTTTGATCTTTTCTACGGGGTCTGACGCTCA
GTGGAACGAAAACTCACGTTAAGGGATTTTGGTCATGAGATTATCAAAAAGGATCTTCACCTAGATCCTT
TTAAATTAAAAATGAAGTTTTAAATCAATCTAAAGTATATATGAGTAAACTTGGTCTGACAGTTACCAAT
GCTTAATCAGTGAGGCACCTATCTCAGCGATCTGTCTATTTCGTTCATCCATAGTTGCCTGACTCCCCGT
CGTGTAGATAACTACGATACGGGAGGGCTTACCATCTGGCCCCAGTGCTGCAATGATACCGCGAGACCCA
CGCTCACCGGCTCCAGATTTATCAGCAATAAACCAGCCAGCCGGAAGGGCCGAGCGCAGAAGTGGTCCTG
CAACTTTATCCGCCTCCATCCAGTCTATTAATTGTTGCCGGGAAGCTAGAGTAAGTAGTTCGCCAGTTAA
TAGTTTGCGCAACGTTGTTGCCATTGCTACAGGCATCGTGGTGTCACGCTCGTCGTTTGGTATGGCTTCA
TTCAGCTCCGGTTCCCAACGATCAAGGCGAGTTACATGATCCCCCATGTTGTGCAAAAAAGCGGTTAGCT
CCTTCGGTCCTCCGATCGTTGTCAGAAGTAAGTTGGCCGCAGTGTTATCACTCATGGTTATGGCAGCACT
GCATAATTCTCTTACTGTCATGCCATCCGTAAGATGCTTTTCTGTGACTGGTGAGTACTCAACCAAGTCA
TTCTGAGAATAGTGTATGCGGCGACCGAGTTGCTCTTGCCCGGCGTCAATACGGGATAATACCGCGCCAC
ATAGCAGAACTTTAAAAGTGCTCATCATTGGAAAACGTTCTTCGGGGCGAAAACTCTCAAGGATCTTACC
GCTGTTGAGATCCAGTTCGATGTAACCCACTCGTGCACCCAACTGATCTTCAGCATCTTTTACTTTCACC
AGCGTTTCTGGGTGAGCAAAAACAGGAAGGCAAAATGCCGCAAAAAAGGGAATAAGGGCGACACGGAAAT
GTTGAATACTCATACTCTTCCTTTTTCAATATTATTGAAGCATTTATCAGGGTTATTGTCTCATGAGCGG
ATACATATTTGAATGTATTTAGAAAAATAAACAAATAGGGGTTCCGCGCACATTTCCCCGAAAAGTGCCA
CCTGGGTCGACATTGATTATTGACTAGTTATTAATAGTAATCAATTACGGGGTCATTAGTTCATAGCCCA
TATATGGAGTTCCGCGTTACATAACTTACGGTAAATGGCCCGCCTGGCTGACCGCCCAACGACCCCCGCC
CATTGACGTCAATAATGACGTATGTTCCCATAGTAACGCCAATAGGGACTTTCCATTGACGTCAATGGGT
GGAGTATTTACGGTAAACTGCCCACTTGGCAGTACATCAAGTGTATCATATGCCAAGTACGCCCCCTATT
GACGTCAATGACGGTAAATGGCCCGCCTGGCATTATGCCCAGTACATGACCTTATGGGACTTTCCTACTT
GGCAGTACATCTACGTATTAGTCATCGCTATTACCATGGTCGAGGTGAGCCCCACGTTCTGCTTCACTCT
CCCCATCTCCCCCCCCTCCCCACCCCCAATTTTGTATTTATTTATTTTTTAATTATTTTGTGCAGCGATG
GGGGCGGGGGGGGGGGGGGGGSGCGCGCCRGGSGGGGSGGGGSGGGGSGRGGGGSGGGGSGGGGSGRGGS
GGRGRGGKGSGGCGGCAGCCAATCAGAGCGGCGCGCTCCGAAAGTTTCCTTTTATGGCGAGGCGGCGGCG
GCGGCGGCCCTATAAAAAGCGAAGCGCGCGGCGGGCGGGAGTCGCTGCGCGCTGCCTTCGCCCCGTGCCC
CGCTCCGCCGCCGCCTCGCGCCGCCCGCCCCGGCTCTGACTGACCGCGTTACTCCCACAGGTGAGCGGGC
GGGACGGCCCTTCTCCTCCGGGCTGTAATTAGCGCTTGGTTTAATGACGGCTTGTTTCTTTTCTGTGGCT
GCGTGAAAGCCTTGAGGGGCTCCGGGAGGGCCCTTTGTGCGGGGGGAGCGGCTCGGGGGGTGCGTGCGTG
TGTGTGTGCGTGGGGAGCGCCGCGTGCGGCTCCGCGCTGCCCGGCGGCTGTGAGCGCTGCGGGCGCGGCG
CGGGGCTTTGTGCGCTCCGCAGTGTGCGCGAGGGGAGCGCGGCCGGGGGCGGTGCCCCGCGGTGCGGGGG
GGGCTGCGAGGGGAACAAAGGCTGCGTGCGGGGTGTGTGCGTGGGGGGGTGAGCAGGGGGTGTGGGCGCG
TCGGTCGGGCTGCAACCCCCCCTGCACCCCCCTCCCCGAGTTGCTGAGCACGGCCCGGCTTCGGGTGCGG
GGCTCCGTACGGGGCGTGGCGCGGGGCTCGCCGTGCCGGGCGGGGGGTGGCGGCAGGKGGGGGTGCCGGG
CGGGGCGGGGCCGCCTCGGGCCGGGGRGGGCTCGGGGGAGGGGCGCGGCGGCCCCCGGAGCGCCGGCGGC
TGTCGAGGCGCGGCGAGCCGCAGCCATTGCCTTTTATGGTAATCGTGCGAGAGGGCGCAGGGACTTCCTT
TGTCCCAAATCTGTGCGGAGCCGAAATCTGGGAGGCGCCGCCGCACCCCCTCTAGCGGGCGCGGGGCGAA
GCGGTGCGGCGCCGGCAGGAAGGAAATGGGCGGGGAGGGCCTTCGTGCGTCGCCGCGCCGCCGTCCCCTT
CTCCCTCTCCAGCCTCGGGGCTGTCCGCGGGGGGACGGCTGCCTTCGGGGGGGACGGGGCAGGGCGGGGT
TCGGCTTCTGGCGTGTGACCGGCGGCTCTAGAGCCTCTGCTAACCATGTTCATGCCTTCTTCTTTTTCCT
ACAGCTCCTGGGCAACGTGCTGGTTATTGTGCTGTCTCATCATTTTGGCAAAGAATTCCTCGATCGACGG
TATCGATGCCACCATGAACCTGGCGAGCCAGAGCGGGGAGGCCGGCGCCGGCCAGCTGCTCTTCGCCAAC
TTCAACCAGGACAACACGTCCCTAGCTGTTGGTAGTAAGTCCGGTTATAAATTTTTCTCCCTTTCTTCTG
TGGATAAGCTGGAACAGATCTATGAATGCACCGATACGGAAGATGTGTGCATTGTAGAGAGATTGTTCTC
CAGCAGCCTAGTGGCCATCGTGAGCCTTAAAGCACCAAGGAAGCTAAAGGTTTGCCACTTTAAGAAGGGA
ACTGAGGAATGCAACTACAGCTACTCCAACACGATTCTGGCTGTGAAGCTCAACAGGCAGAGGCTGATAG
TATGCCTGGAGGAGTCCCTGTACATCCACAACATTCGGGACATGAAGGTGCTGCATACGATCAGGGAGAC
GCCTCCAAACCCTGCAGGCCTGTGTGCGCTGTCAATCAACAACGACAACTGCTACTTGGCGTACCCAGGG
AGCGCGACCATCGGAGAGGTGCAGGTCTTCGATACCATTAATTTGAGAGCTGCAAACATGATTCCGGCTC
ACGACAGTCCTTTAGCGGCACTGGCCTTTGACGCAAGTGGAACTAAACTTGCCACGGCTTCGGAGAAGGG
GACCGTGATTAGGGTATTTTCCATTCCAGAAGGACAAAAACTCTTTGAGTTTCGGAGAGGAGTAAAGAGG
TGCGTGAGCATCTGCTCCCTGGCCTTCAGCATGGACGGCATGTTCCTCTCCGCCTCCAGCAACACTGAGA
CCGTGCACATCTTCAAACTCGAGACTGTGAAAGAAAAACCCCCAGAGGAGCCCACCACCTGGACCGGGTA
CTTCGGGAAAGTGCTCATGGCCTCCACCAGCTACCTGCCTTCCCAAGTGACAGAAATGTTCAACCAGGGC
AGAGCCTTCGCCACGGTCCGCCTGCCATTCTGCGGCCACAAAAACATCTGCTCGCTAGCCACAATTCAGA
AGATCCCGCGGTTGTTGGTGGGTGCCGCCGACGGGTACCTGTACATGTACAACCTGGACCCCCAGGAGGG
CGGCGAGTGTGCCCTGATGAAGCAGCACCGGCTGGACGGCAGTCTGGAAACGACCAATGAGATCTTGGAC
TCTGCCTCTCACGACTGCCCCTTAGTCACTCAGACATACGGCGCAGCTGCAGGAAAAGCCTACACAGACG
ACCTGGGTGCTGTGGGTGGCGCCTGCCTGGAGGACGAGGCCAGCGCCCTGCGCCTGGATGAGGACAGCGA
GCACCCGCCCATGATTCTTCGGACTGACGGATCGGAAAACCTGTATTTTCAGGGTGGTACCATGGCGGCC
TGGTCACACCCGCAGTTCGAGAAAGGTGGAGGTGCCCGAGGTGGATCGGGAGGTGGATCGTGGAGCCACC
CGCAGTTCGAAAAATGACCCGGGTGATATCTTAATTAATTAACTCGAGGAATTCACTCCTCAGGTGCAGG
CTGCCTATCAGAAGGTGGTGGCTGGTGTGGCCAATGCCCTGGCTCACAAATACCACTGAGATCTTTTTCC
CTCTGCCAAAAATTATGGGGACATCATGAAGCCCCTTGAGCATCTGACTTCTGGCTAATAAAGGAAATTT
ATTTTCATTGCAATAGTGTGTTGGAATTTTTTGTGTCTCTCACTCGGAAGGACATATGGGAGGGCAAATC
ATTTAAAACATCAGAATGAGTATTTGGTTTAGAGTTTGGCAACATATGCCCATATGCTGGCTGCCATGAA
CAAAGGTTGGCTATAAAGAGGTCATCAGTATATGAAACAGCCCCCTGCTGTCCATTCCTTATTCCATAGA
AAAGCCTTGACTTGAGGTTAGATTTTTTTTATATTTTGTTTTGTGTTATTTTTTTCTTTAACATCCCTAA
AATTTTCCTTACATGTTTTACTAGCCAGATTTTTCCTCCTCTCCTGACTACTCCCAGTCATAGCTGTCCC
TCTTCTCTTATGGAGATCCCTCGACCTGCAGCCCAAGCTTGGCGTAATCATGGTCATAGCTGTTTCCTGT
GTGAAATTGTTATCCGCTCACAATTCCACACAACATACGAGCCGGAAGCATAAAGTGTAAAGCCTGGGGT
GCCTAATGAGTGAGCTAACTCACATTAATTGCGTTGCGCTCACTGCCCGCTTTCCAGTCGGGAAACCTGT
CGTGCCAGCGGATCCGCATCTCAATTAGTCAGCAACCATAGTCCCGCCCCTAACTCCGCCCATCCCGCCC
CTAACTCCGCCCAGTTCCGCCCATTCTCCGCCCCATGGCTGACTAATTTTTTTTATTTATGCAGAGGCCG
AGGCCGCCTCGGCCTCTGAGCTATTCCAGAAGTAGTGAGGAGGCTTTTTTGGAGGCCTAGGCTTTTGCAA
AAAGCTAACTTGTTTATTGCAGCTTATAATGGTTACAAATAAAGCAATAGCATCACAAATTTCACAAATA
AAGCATTTTTTTCACTGCATTCTAGTTGTGGTTTGTCCAAACTCATCAATGTATCTTATCATGTCTGGAT
CCGCTGCATTAATGAATCGGCCAACGCGCGGGGAGAGGCGGTTTGCGTATTGGGCGCTCTTCCGCTTCCT
CGCTCACTGACTCGCTGCGCTCGGTCGTTCGGCTGCGGCGAGCGGTATCAGCTCACTCAAAGGCGGTAAT
ACGGTTATCCACAGAATCAGGGGATAACGCAGGAAAGAACATGTGAGCAAAAGGCCAGCAAAAGGCCAGG
AACCGTAAAAAGGCCGCGTTGCTGGCGTTTTTCCATAGGCTCCGCCCCCCTGACGAGCATCACAAAAATC
GACGCTCAAGTCAGAGGTGGCGAAACCCGACAGGACTATAAAGATACCAGGCGTTTCCCCCTGGAAGCTC
CCTCGTGCGCTCTCCTGTTCCGACCCTGCCGCTTACCGGATACCTGTCCGCCTTTCTCCCTTCGGGAAGC
GTGGCGCTTTCTCATAGCTCACGCTGTAGGTATCTCAGTTCGGTGTAGGTCGTTCGCTCCAAGCTGGGCT
GTGTGCACGAACCCCCCGTTCAGCCCGACCGCTGCGCCTTATCCGGTAACTATCGTCTTGAGTCCAACCC
GGTAAGACACGACTTATCGCCACTGGCAGCAGCCACTGGTAACAGGATTAGCAGAGCGAGGTATGTAGGC
GGTGCTACAGAGTTCTTGAAGTGGTGGCCTAACTACGGCTACACTAGAAGAACAGTATTTGGTATCTGCG
CTCTGCTGAAGCCAGTTACCTTCGGA
